Addgene plasmid #48118: pSPYngK-hp
Purpose: Shuttle vector E. coli/B.meg.; encoding the signal peptide for protein secretion of the Bacillus megaterium protein YngK under control of the xylose inducible promoter
Depositing lab: Dieter Jahn. Depositing organization: Technische Universitaet Braunschweig. Publication: High-yield intra- and extracellular protein production using Bacillus megaterium. Stammen S, Muller BK, Korneli C, Biedendieck R, Gamer M, Franco-Lara E, Jahn D. Appl Environ Microbiol. 2010 Jun;76(12):4037-46. doi: 10.1128/AEM.00431-10. Epub 2010 Apr 30. PubMed 20435764.
Backbone
  Vector backbone: pMM1520
  Backbone manufacturer: Malten et al., 2005
  Vector type: Bacterial Expression, Synthetic Biology
Growth in bacteria
  Bacterial resistance: Ampicillin, 100 μg/mL
  Growth temperature: 37°C
  Growth strain: DH10B
  Growth instructions: For Bacillus megaterium: Tetracycline and 37 °C
  Copy number: Unknown
Gene/Insert
  Gene/Insert name: signal peptide of YngK
Terms and licenses: Academic/Nonprofit Terms; Industry Terms: Not Available to Industry
How to cite: pSPYngK-hp was a gift from Dieter Jahn (Addgene plasmid # 48118 ; http://n2t.net/addgene:48118 ; RRID:Addgene_48118)
