[The description below was written by a language model from this plasmid's Addgene catalogue record and the feature table of its GenBank file.]
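Description:
pSPYngK-hp is a 6.6 kb circular shuttle vector for Escherichia coli and Bacillus megaterium, built on the pMM1520 backbone and intended for secretory production of recombinant proteins in B. megaterium. In E. coli it replicates from a ColE1/pMB1-type origin and is selected through the bla β-lactamase gene, driven by its own promoter, which confers ampicillin resistance. In the Gram-positive host, maintenance depends on the RepB replication protein, annotated as originating from Enterococcus faecalis plasmid pAM-alpha-1. Selection there relies on the Bacillus subtilis tetL tetracycline efflux gene.

The payload is the coding sequence for the signal peptide of the B. megaterium protein YngK, placed under control of a xylose-inducible promoter. A gene of interest fused in frame behind this leader would be expressed on xylose addition and directed into the secretion pathway, so that the product is exported to the culture medium. The feature table also annotates a 6xHis tag coding sequence. This tag presumably allows a secreted fusion protein to be purified by metal affinity chromatography, although the record does not spell out the reading-frame arrangement or the cloning sites.

The annotation does not mark the xylose promoter, any associated regulator gene or the signal peptide itself. A stretch of roughly 2 kb between repB and the His tag carries no annotated features, and these elements probably lie there, but the record does not confirm this. The vector belongs to a series developed for high-yield intracellular and extracellular protein production in B. megaterium, and serves as an empty expression and secretion backbone into which target genes are inserted.
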