LOCUS       Exported 6616 bp ds-DNA circular SYN 13-MAY-2021
DEFINITION  Shuttle vector E. coli/B.meg.; encoding the signal peptide for
            protein secretion of the Bacillus megaterium protein YngK under
            control of the xylose inducible promoter .
ACCESSION   .
VERSION     .
KEYWORDS    pSPYngK-hp
SOURCE      synthetic DNA construct
  ORGANISM  synthetic DNA construct
REFERENCE   1 (bases 1 to 6616)
  AUTHORS   Stammen S, Muller BK, Korneli C, Biedendieck R, Gamer M, Franco-Lara
            E, Jahn D
  TITLE     High-yield intra- and extracellular protein production using
            Bacillus megaterium.
  JOURNAL   Appl Environ Microbiol. 2010 Jun;76(12):4037-46. doi:
            10.1128/AEM.00431-10. Epub 2010 Apr 30.
  PUBMED    20435764
REFERENCE   2 (bases 1 to 6616)
  AUTHORS   .
  TITLE     Direct Submission
  JOURNAL   Exported May 13, 2021 from SnapGene Server 1.1.58
            http://www.snapgene.com
FEATURES             Location/Qualifiers
     source          1..6616
                     /organism="synthetic DNA construct"
                     /mol_type="other DNA"
     CDS             complement(109..969)
                     /codon_start=1
                     /gene="bla"
                     /product="beta-lactamase"
                     /label=AmpR
                     /note="confers resistance to ampicillin, carbenicillin, and
                     related antibiotics"
                     /translation="MSIQHFRVALIPFFAAFCLPVFAHPETLVKVKDAEDQLGARVGYI
                     ELDLNSGKILESFRPEERFPMMSTFKVLLCGAVLSRVDAGQEQLGRRIHYSQNDLVEYS
                     PVTEKHLTDGMTVRELCSAAITMSDNTAANLLLTTIGGPKELTAFLHNMGDHVTRLDRW
                     EPELNEAIPNDERDTTMPAAMATTLRKLLTGELLTLASRQQLIDWMEADKVAGPLLRSA
                     LPAGWFIADKSGAGERGSRGIIAALGPDGKPSRIVVIYTTGSQATMDERNRQIAEIGAS
                     LIKHW"
     primer_bind     732..751
                     /label=Amp-R
                     /note="Ampicillin resistance gene, reverse primer"
     promoter        complement(970..1074)
                     /gene="bla"
                     /label=AmpR promoter
     primer_bind     1142..1160
                     /label=pBRforEco
                     /note="pBR322 vectors, upsteam of EcoRI site, forward
                     primer"
     CDS             complement(1238..2614)
                     /codon_start=1
                     /gene="Bacillus subtilis tetL"
                     /product="tetracycline efflux protein"
                     /label=TcR
                     /note="confers resistance to tetracycline"
                     /translation="MNTSYSQSNLRHNQILIWLCILSFFSVLNEMVLNVSLPDIANDFN
                     KPPASTNWVNTAFMLTFSIGTAVYGKLSDQLGIKRLLLFGIIINCFGSVIGFVGHSFFS
                     LLIMARFIQGAGAAAFPALVMVVVARYIPKENRGKAFGLIGSIVAMGEGVGPAIGGMIA
                     HYIHWSYLLLIPMITIITVPFLMKLLKKEVRIKGHFDIKGIILMSVGIVFFMLFTTSYS
                     ISFLIVSVLSFLIFVKHIRKVTDPFVDPGLGKNIPFMIGVLCGGIIFGTVAGFVSMVPY
                     MMKDVHQLSTAEIGSVIIFPGTMSVIIFGYIGGILVDRRGPLYVLNIGVTFLSVSFLTA
                     SFLLETTSWFMTIIIVFVLGGLSFTKTVISTIVSSSLKQQEAGAGMSLLNFTSFLSEGT
                     GIAIVGGLLSIPLLDQRLLPMEVDQSTYLYSNLLLLFSGIIVISWLVTLNVYKHSQRDF
                     "
     CDS             complement(2814..3818)
                     /codon_start=1
                     /gene="repB"
                     /product="RepB replication protein"
                     /label=repB
                     /note="from Enterococcus faecalis plasmid pAM-alpha-1"
                     /db_xref="GI:22652809"
                     /protein_id="AAN03827.1"
                     /translation="MGVSFNIMCPNSSIYSDEKSRVLVDKTKSGKVRPWREKKIANVDY
                     FELLHILEFKKAERVKDCAEILEYKQNRETGERKLYRVWFCKSRLCPMCNWRRAMKHGI
                     QSQKVVAEVIKQKPTVRWLFLTLTVKNVYDGEELNKSLSDMAQGFRRMMQYKKINKNLV
                     GFMRATEVTINNKDNSYNQHMHVLVCVEPTYFKNTENYVNQKQWIQFWKKAMKLDYDPN
                     VKVQMIRPKNKYKSDIQSAIDETAKYPVKDTDFMTDDEEKNLKRLSDLEEGLHRKRLIS
                     YGGLLKEIHKKLNLDDTEEGDLIHTDDDEKADEDGFSIIAMWNWERKNYFIKE"
     CDS             5808..5825
                     /codon_start=1
                     /product="6xHis affinity tag"
                     /label=6xHis
                     /translation="HHHHHH"
     rep_origin      complement(5966..6554)
                     /direction=LEFT
                     /label=ori
                     /note="high-copy-number ColE1/pMB1/pBR322/pUC origin of
                     replication"
     primer_bind     complement(6046..6065)
                     /label=pBR322ori-F
                     /note="pBR322 origin, forward primer"
ORIGIN
        1 gattttggtc atgagattat caaaaaggat cttcacctag atccttttaa attaaaaatg
       61 aagttttaaa tcaatctaaa gtatatatga gtaaacttgg tctgacagtt accaatgctt
      121 aatcagtgag gcacctatct cagcgatctg tctatttcgt tcatccatag ttgcctgact
      181 ccccgtcgtg tagataacta cgatacggga gggcttacca tctggcccca gtgctgcaat
      241 gataccgcga gacccacgct caccggctcc agatttatca gcaataaacc agccagccgg
      301 aagggccgag cgcagaagtg gtcctgcaac tttatccgcc tccatccagt ctattaattg
      361 ttgccgggaa gctagagtaa gtagttcgcc agttaatagt ttgcgcaacg ttgttgccat
      421 tgctgcaggc atcgtggtgt cacgctcgtc gtttggtatg gcttcattca gctccggttc
      481 ccaacgatca aggcgagtta catgatcccc catgttgtgc aaaaaagcgg ttagctcctt
      541 cggtcctccg atcgttgtca gaagtaagtt ggccgcagtg ttatcactca tggttatggc
      601 agcactgcat aattctctta ctgtcatgcc atccgtaaga tgcttttctg tgactggtga
      661 gtactcaacc aagtcattct gagaatagtg tatgcggcga ccgagttgct cttgcccggc
      721 gtcaacacgg gataataccg cgccacatag cagaacttta aaagtgctca tcattggaaa
      781 acgttcttcg gggcgaaaac tctcaaggat cttaccgctg ttgagatcca gttcgatgta
      841 acccactcgt gcacccaact gatcttcagc atcttttact ttcaccagcg tttctgggtg
      901 agcaaaaaca ggaaggcaaa atgccgcaaa aaagggaata agggcgacac ggaaatgttg
      961 aatactcata ctcttccttt ttcaatatta ttgaagcatt tatcagggtt attgtctcat
     1021 gagcggatac atatttgaat gtatttagaa aaataaacaa ataggggttc cgcgcacatt
     1081 tccccgaaaa gtgccacctg acgtctaaga aaccattatt atcatgacat taacctataa
     1141 aaataggcgt atcacgaggc cctttcgtct tcaagaattc ctgttataaa aaaaggatca
     1201 attttgaact ctctcccaaa gttgatccct taacgattta gaaatccctt tgagaatgtt
     1261 tatatacatt caaggtaacc agccaactaa tgacaatgat tcctgaaaaa agtaataaca
     1321 aattactata cagataagtt gactgatcaa cttccatagg taacaacctt tgatcaagta
     1381 agggtatgga taataaacca cctacaattg caatacctgt tccctctgat aaaaagctgg
     1441 taaagttaag caaactcatt ccagcaccag cttcctgctg tttcaagcta cttgaaacaa
     1501 ttgttgatat aactgttttg gtgaacgaaa gcccacctaa aacaaatacg attataattg
     1561 tcatgaacca tgatgttgtt tctaaaagaa aggaagcagt taaaaagcta acagaaagaa
     1621 atgtaactcc gatgtttaac acgtataaag gacctcttct atcaacaagt atcccaccaa
     1681 tgtagccgaa aataatgaca ctcattgttc cagggaaaat aattacactt ccgatttcgg
     1741 cagtacttag ctggtgaaca tctttcatca tataaggaac catagagaca aaccctgcta
     1801 ctgttccaaa tataattccc ccacaaagaa ctccaatcat aaaaggtata tttttcccta
     1861 atccgggatc aacaaaagga tctgttactt tcctgatatg ttttacaaat atcaggaatg
     1921 acagcacgct aacgataaga aaagaaatgc tatatgatgt tgtaaacaac ataaaaaata
     1981 caatgcctac agacattagt ataattcctt tgatatcaaa atgacctttt atccttactt
     2041 ctttctttaa taatttcata agaaacggaa cagtgataat tgttatcata ggaatgagta
     2101 gaagatagga ccaatgaata taatgggcta tcattccacc aatcgctgga ccgactcctt
     2161 ctcccatggc tactatcgat ccaataagac caaatgcttt acccctattt tcctttggaa
     2221 tatagcgcgc aactacaacc attacgagtg ctggaaatgc agctgcacca gccccttgaa
     2281 taaaacgagc cataataagt aaggaaaaga aagaatggcc aacaaaccca attaccgacc
     2341 cgaaacaatt tattataatt ccaaatagga gtaacctttt gatgcctaat tgatcagata
     2401 gctttccata tacagctgtt ccaatggaaa aggttaacat aaaggctgtg ttcacccagt
     2461 ttgtactcgc aggtggttta ttaaaatcat ttgcaatatc aggtaatgag acgttcaaaa
     2521 ccatttcatt taatacgcta aaaaaagata aaatgcaaag ccaaattaaa atttggttgt
     2581 gtcgtaaatt cgattgtgaa taggatgtat tcacatttca ccctccaata atgagggcag
     2641 acgtagttta tagggttaat gatacgcttc cctcttttaa ttgaaccctg ttacattcat
     2701 tacacttcat aattaattcc tcctaaactt gattaaaaca ttttaccaca tataaactaa
     2761 gttttaaatt cagtatttca tcacttatac aacaatatgg cccgtttgtt gaactactct
     2821 ttaataaaat aatttttccg ttcccaattc cacattgcaa taatagaaaa tccatcttca
     2881 tcggcttttt cgtcatcatc tgtatgaatc aaatcgcctt cttctgtgtc atcaaggttt
     2941 aattttttat gtatttcttt taacaaacca ccataggaga ttaacctttt acggtgtaaa
     3001 ccttcctcca aatcagacaa acgtttcaaa ttcttttctt catcatcggt cataaaatcc
     3061 gtatccttta caggatattt tgcagtttcg tcaattgccg attgtatatc cgatttatat
     3121 ttatttttcg gtcgaatcat ttgaactttt acatttggat catagtctaa tttcattgcc
     3181 tttttccaaa attgaatcca ttgtttttga ttcacgtagt tttctgtatt cttaaaataa
     3241 gttggttcca cacataccaa tacatgcatg tgctgattat aagaattatc tttattattt
     3301 attgtcactt ccgttgcacg cataaaacca acaagatttt tattaatttt tttatattgc
     3361 atcattcggc gaaatccttg agccatatct gacaaactct tatttaattc ttcgccatca
     3421 taaacatttt taactgttaa tgtgagaaac aaccaacgaa ctgttggctt ttgtttaata
     3481 acttcagcaa caaccttttg tgactgaatg ccatgtttca ttgctctcct ccagttgcac
     3541 attggacaaa gcctggattt acaaaaccac actcgataca actttctttc gcctgtttca
     3601 cgattttgtt tatactctaa tatttcagca caatctttta ctctttcagc ctttttaaat
     3661 tcaagaatat gcagaagttc aaagtaatca acattagcga ttttcttttc tctccatggt
     3721 ctcacttttc cactttttgt cttgtccact aaaacccttg atttttcatc tgaataaatg
     3781 ctactattag gacacataat attaaaagaa acccccatct atttagttat ttgtttggtc
     3841 acttataact ttaacagatg gggtttttct gtgcaaccaa ttttaagggt tttcaatact
     3901 ttaaaacaca tacataccaa cacttcaacg cacctttcag caactaaaat aaaaatgacg
     3961 ttatttctat atgtatcaag ataagaaaga acaagttcaa aaccatcaaa aaaagacacc
     4021 ttttcaggtg ctttttttat tttataaact cattccctga tctcgacttc gttctttttt
     4081 tacctctcgg ttatgagtta gttcaaattc gttcttttta ggttctaaat cgtgtttttc
     4141 ttggaattgt gctgttttat cctttacctt gtctacaaac cccttaaaaa cgtttttaaa
     4201 ggcttttaag ccgtctgtac gttccttaag atcaacagtg atatagtttg ctaacctttg
     4261 cgttcactta actaacttat aggggtaaca cttaaaaaag aatcaataac gatagaaacc
     4321 gctcctaaag caggtgcatt ttttcctaac gaagaaggca atagttcaca tttattgtct
     4381 aaatgagaat ggactctaga agaaacttcg tttttaatcg tatttaaaac aatgggatga
     4441 gattcaatta tatgatttct caagataaca gcttctatat caaatgtatt aaggatattg
     4501 gttaatccaa ttccgatata aaagccaaag ttttgaagtg catttaacat ttctacatca
     4561 tttttatttg cgcgttccac aatctctttt cgagaaatat tcttttcttc tttagagagc
     4621 gaagccagta acgctttttc agaagcatat aattcccaac agcctcgatt tccacagctg
     4681 catttgggtc cattaaaatc tatcgtcata tgacccattt ccccagaaaa accctgaaca
     4741 cctttataca attcgttgtt aataacaagt ccagttccaa ttccgatatt aatactgatg
     4801 taaacgatgt tttcatagtt ttttgtcata ccaaatactt tttcaccgta tgctcctgca
     4861 ttagcttcat tttcaacaaa aaccggaaca ttaaactcac tctcaattaa aaactgcaaa
     4921 tctttgatat tccaatttaa gttaggcatg aaaataattt gctgatgacg atctacaagg
     4981 cctggaacac aaattcctat tccgactaga ccataagggg actcaggcat atgggttaca
     5041 aaaccatgaa taagtgcaaa taaaatctct tttacttcac tagcggaaga actagacaag
     5101 tcagaagtct tctcgagaat aatatttcct tctaagtcgg ttagaattcc gttaagatag
     5161 tcgactccta tatcaatacc aatcgagtag cctgcattct tattaaaaac aagcattaca
     5221 ggtcttctgc cgcctctaga ttgccctgcc ccaatttcaa aaataaaatc tttttcaagc
     5281 agtgtattta cttgagagga gacagtagac ttgtttaatc ctgtaatctc agagagagtt
     5341 gccctggaga caggggagtt cttcaaaatt tcatctaata ttaatttttg attcattttt
     5401 tttactaaag cttgatctgc aatttgaata ataaccactc ctttgtttat ccaccgaact
     5461 aagttggtgt tttttgaagc ttgaattaga tatttaaaag tatcatatct aatattataa
     5521 ctaaattttc taaaaaaaac attgacataa acatttaatt aatatatgat gagataaagt
     5581 tagtttattg gataaacaaa ctaactcaat taagatagtt gatggataaa cttgttcact
     5641 taaatcaagg aggtgaatgt acaatgtata ttaaaaaatg tataggaagc atcttgtttt
     5701 tactgctgtt ttgttcgagc gcgttacctg ctaaagcaga tactagttcg aagatctccg
     5761 gagctcccgg gatccggtac cggccgcatg ccggcctgag aggatcgcat caccatcacc
     5821 atcactaacc ggtccaagaa ttggagccaa tcaattcttg cggagaactg tgaatgcgca
     5881 aaccaaccct tggcagaaca tatccatcgc gtccgccatc tccagcagcc gcacgcggcg
     5941 catctcgggc cgcgttgctg gcgtttttcc ataggctccg cccccctgac gagcatcaca
     6001 aaaatcgacg ctcaagtcag aggtggcgaa acccgacagg actataaaga taccaggcgt
     6061 ttccccctgg aagctccctc gtgcgctctc ctgttccgac cctgccgctt accggatacc
     6121 tgtccgcctt tctcccttcg ggaagcgtgg cgctttctca tagctcacgc tgtaggtatc
     6181 tcagttcggt gtaggtcgtt cgctccaagc tgggctgtgt gcacgaaccc cccgttcagc
     6241 ccgaccgctg cgccttatcc ggtaactatc gtcttgagtc caacccggta agacacgact
     6301 tatcgccact ggcagcagcc actggtaaca ggattagcag agcgaggtat gtaggcggtg
     6361 ctacagagtt cttgaagtgg tggcctaact acggctacac tagaaggaca gtatttggta
     6421 tctgcgctct gctgaagcca gttaccttcg gaaaaagagt tggtagctct tgatccggca
     6481 aacaaaccac cgctggtagc ggtggttttt ttgtttgcaa gcagcagatt acgcgcagaa
     6541 aaaaaggatc tcaagaagat cctttgatct tttctacggg gtctgacgct cagtggaacg
     6601 aaaactcacg ttaagg
//
