>Addgene plasmid #48118 | pSPYngK-hp | addgene partial sequence | sequence record 72383 | pBR322ori-F 5'-GGGAAACGCCTGGTATCTTT-3'
TCTGACTTGAGCGTCGATTTTTGTGATGCTCGTCAGGGGGGCGGAGCCTATGGAAAAACGCCAGCAACGC
GGCCCGAGATGCGCCGCGTGCGGCTGCTGGAGATGGCGGACGCGATGGATATGTTCTGCCAAGGGTTGGT
TTGCGCATTCACAGTTCTCCGCAAGAATTGATTGGCTCCAATTCTTGGACCGGTTAGTGATGGTGATGGT
GATGCGATCCTCTCAGGCCGGCATGCGGCCGGTACCGGATCCCGGGAGCTCCGGAGATCTTCGAACTAGT
ATCTGCTTTAGCAGGTAACGCGCTCGAACAAAACAGCAGTAAAAACAAGATGCTTCCTATACATTTTTTA
ATATACATTGTACATTCACCTCCTTGATTTAAGTGAACAAGTTTATCCATCAACTATCTTAATTGAGTTA
GTTTGTTTATCCAATAAACTAACTTTATCTCATCATATATTAATTAAATGTTTATGTCAATGTTTTTTTT
AGAAAATTTAGTTATAATATTAGATATGATACTTTTAAATATCTAATTCAAGCTTCAAAAAACACCAACT
TAGTTCGGTGGATAAACAAAGGAGTGGTTATTATTCAAATTGCAGATCAAGCTTTAGTAAAAAAAATGAA
TCAAAAATTAATATTAGATGAAATTTTGAAGAACTCCCCTGTCTCCAGGGCAACTCTCTCTGAGATTACA
GGATTAAACAAGTCTACTGTCTCCTCTCAAGTAAATACACTGCTTGAAAAAGATTTTATTTTTGAAATTG
GGGCAGGGCAATCTAGAGGCGGCAGAAGACCTGTAATGCTTGTTTTTAATAAGAATGCAGGCTACTCGAT
TGGTATTGATATAGGAGTCGACTATCTTAACGGAATTCTAACCGACTTAGAAGGAAATATTATTCTCGAG
A
